Addgene plasmid #166195: pDONR221-PDHB
Purpose: Gateway entry vector for N. furzeri PDHB
Depositing lab: Daniel Jarosz. Depositing organization: Stanford University. Publication: Tissue-specific landscape of protein aggregation and quality control in an aging vertebrate. Chen YR, Harel I, Singh PP, Ziv I, Moses E, Goshtchevsky U, Machado BE, Brunet A, Jarosz DF. Dev Cell. 2024 Jul 22;59(14):1892-1911.e13. doi: 10.1016/j.devcel.2024.04.014. Epub 2024 May 28. PubMed 38810654.
Backbone
  Vector backbone: pDONR221
  Vector type: Gateway Entry Vector
Growth in bacteria
  Bacterial resistance: Kanamycin, 50 μg/mL
  Growth temperature: 37°C
  Growth strain: DH5alpha
  Copy number: High Copy
Gene/Insert
  Gene/Insert name: PDHB
  Species: N. furzeri
  Insert size (bp): 1584
  Cloning method: Gateway Cloning
Terms and licenses: Academic/Nonprofit Terms; Industry Terms: Not Available to Industry
Depositor comments: Stopless entry clone. Please visit https://doi.org/10.1101/2022.02.26.482120 for bioRxiv preprint. Also see Harel and Chen et al. 2024 (https://doi.org/10.1016/j.celrep.2023.112787)
How to cite: pDONR221-PDHB was a gift from Daniel Jarosz (Addgene plasmid # 166195 ; http://n2t.net/addgene:166195 ; RRID:Addgene_166195)
