[The description below was written by a language model from this plasmid's Addgene catalogue record and pLannotate feature annotations shown in this document.]
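Description:
pDONR221-PDHB is a Gateway entry clone built on the pDONR221 backbone, carrying the coding sequence for PDHB from the African turquoise killifish, Nothobranchius furzeri. PDHB is the beta subunit of the pyruvate dehydrogenase E1 component, part of the complex that converts pyruvate to acetyl-CoA and so links glycolysis to the tricarboxylic acid cycle. In the feature table the insert is labelled by homology to the rat Pdhb protein, which reflects the annotation database rather than the source species. The plasmid replicates in E. coli from a high-copy ColE1/pUC-type origin and is selected with kanamycin through an aminoglycoside phosphotransferase (KanR) gene.

The open reading frame lies between attL1 and attL2, the recombination sites used in the Gateway LR reaction, so the insert can be transferred directionally into any attR-containing destination vector. The depositor notes that this is a stopless entry clone, meaning the native stop codon is absent and the ORF can be fused in frame to C-terminal tags or reporters supplied by the destination vector. No promoter drives the insert in the sense direction within this plasmid. The only promoter annotated is a T7 promoter downstream of attL2 on the opposite strand, a standard backbone element. rrnB T1 and T2 terminators upstream of attL1 insulate the cassette from read-through transcription, and the short lacI and lacZα fragments are backbone remnants.

The catalogue lists an insert of 1584 bp, whereas the annotated Pdhb match spans about 1 kb within the roughly 1.1 kb between the att sites of the 3,642 nt sequence; the record does not explain this difference. The associated work concerns protein aggregation and quality control in aging killifish tissues.
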