Features (pLannotate 1.2.2; 10 found; start..end, strand, type, name):
    121..213     +  CDS            lacI (fragment): lac repressor; lacI; The lac repressor binds to the lac operator to inhibit transcription in E. coli. This inhibition can be relieved by adding lactose or isopropyl-β-D-thiogalactopyranoside (IPTG).
    268..295     -  terminator     rrnB T2 terminator: transcription terminator T2 from the E. coli rrnB gene
    427..470     +  terminator     rrnB T1 terminator: Escherichia coli rrnB; transcription terminator T1 from the E. coli rrnB gene
    517..553     -  CDS            lacZα (fragment): LacZα fragment of β-galactosidase; lacZ fragment
    569..668     +  protein_bind   attL1: mutant version of attL; recombination site for the Gateway® LR reaction LR Clonase™
    737..1765    +  CDS            Pdhb: ODPB_RAT - Experimental evidence at protein level: Swiss-Prot protein existence level 1. The pyruvate dehydrogenase complex catalyzes the overall conversion of pyruvate to acetyl-CoA and CO(2), and thereby links the glycolytic pathway to the tricarboxylic cycle. From Rattus norvegicus (Rat).
   1767..1866    -  protein_bind   attL2: mutant version of attL; recombination site for the Gateway® LR reaction LR Clonase™
   1884..1902    -  promoter       T7 promoter: promoter for bacteriophage T7 RNA polymerase
   2036..2845    +  CDS            KanR: aminoglycoside phosphotransferase; aph(3')-Ia; confers resistance to kanamycin in bacteria or G418 (Geneticin®) in eukaryotes
   2992..3580    +  rep_origin     ori: high-copy-number ColE1/pMB1/pBR322/pUC origin of replication
>Addgene plasmid #166195 | pDONR221-PDHB | addgene full sequence | sequence record 329579 | Addgene NGS Result
CTTTCCTGCGTTATCCCCTGATTCTGTGGATAACCGTATTACCGCCTTTGAGTGAGCTGATACCGCTCGC
CGCAGCCGAACGACCGAGCGCAGCGAGTCAGTGAGCGAGGAAGCGGAAGAGCGCCCAATACGCAAACCGC
CTCTCCCCGCGCGTTGGCCGATTCATTAATGCAGCTGGCACGACAGGTTTCCCGACTGGAAAGCGGGCAG
TGAGCGCAACGCAATTAATACGCGTACCGCTAGCCAGGAAGAGTTTGTAGAAACGCAAAAAGGCCATCCG
TCAGGATGGCCTTCTGCTTAGTTTGATGCCTGGCAGTTTATGGCGGGCGTCCTGCCCGCCACCCTCCGGG
CCGTTGCTTCACAACGTTCAAATCCGCTCCCGGCGGATTTGTCCTACTCAGGAGAGCGTTCACCGACAAA
CAACAGATAAAACGAAAGGCCCAGTCTTCCGACTGAGCCTTTCGTTTTATTTGATGCCTGGCAGTTCCCT
ACTCTCGCGTTAACGCTAGCATGGATGTTTTCCCAGTCACGACGTTGTAAAACGACGGCCAGTCTTAAGC
TCGGGCCCCAAATAATGATTTTATTTTGACTGATAGTGACCTGTTCGTTGCAACAAATTGATGAGCAATG
CTTTTTTATAATGCCAACTTTGTACAAAAAAGCAGGCTTCGAAGGAGATAACAAAATGGCGACGTCCCTG
AGAAGTCTGCTACGCTCCGGAAAGAATGCCGTGTTCCTGGTGGCGCGGAGGGGCTTCCAGAGGAGCGCTC
CGGCCGGGGTCCAGGTGACTGTTCGTGATGCCCTGAATCAGGCAATGGACGAAGAGCTGGAGAGGGACGA
ACGTGTTTTCCTGATGGGTGAGGAAGTGGCTCAGTATGACGGAGCCTACAAGGTGAGCAGAGGTCTGTGG
AAGAAGTACGGAGACAAACGAATCATTGACACGCCCATTTCAGAGATGGGGTTCGCTGGGATTGCAGTGG
GAGCTGCTATGGCGGGTCTTAGACCCATTTGTGAGTTCATGACCTTTAACTTCTCCATGCAAGCCATTGA
TCAGGTCATCAACTCTGCAGCCAAAACCTACTACATGTCTGCTGGACTGCAGCCAGTTCCCATCGTCTTC
AGAGGACCCAACGGAGCGTCGGCTGGTGTTGCTGCTCAGCACTCACAGTGCTTTGCTGCGTGGTACGCTC
ACTGTCCAGGTCTGAAGGTTGTCAGTCCCTGGAACTCAGAAGATGCCAAAGGTCTCTTGAAATCCGCTAT
CAGAGATGATAATCCAGTTGTGTTTCTGGAGAACGAGCTGATGTACGGCGTTCCTTTCGAGATGTCTGAG
GATTCGCAGTCCAAAGACTTCACCATTCCCATCGGCAAGGCAAAAATTGAGAGACAAGGAAATCACGTCA
CCTTGGTGTCTCACTCTCGGTTTGTCGGTCACTGCCTGGATGCTGCAGCTGTCCTCGCTAAAGAGGGAAT
TGAGTGTGAGGTCATCAACCTTCGGACCATTCGCCCAATGGACGTGGAGTCCATTGAGACCAGCGTGATG
AAGACCAACCACCTGGTGACGGTGGAGGGAGGCTGGCCTCAGTTTGGAGTCGGAGCTGAGATCTGTGCCA
GAGTCATGGAAGGTTCTGCTTTTAACTTCCTGGATGCTCCGGTTACCAGGGTAACGGGTGTCGACATCCC
CATGCCTTATGCCAAGATCCTAGAGGATCACAGTCTTCCTCAGGTCAAAGACATCATCTTCTCAGTCAAA
AAAACCCTCAACGTGGACCCAGCTTTCTTGTACAAAGTTGGCATTATAAGAAAGCATTGCTTATCAATTT
GTTGCAACGAACAGGTCACTATCAGTCAAAATAAAATCATTATTTGCCATCCAGCTGATATCCCCTATAG
TGAGTCGTATTACATGGTCATAGCTGTTTCCTGGCAGCTCTGGCCCGTGTCTCAAAATCTCTGATGTTAC
ATTGCACAAGATAAAAATATATCATCATGAACAATAAAACTGTCTGCTTACATAAACAGTAATACAAGGG
GTGTTATGAGCCATATTCAACGGGAAACGTCGAGGCCGCGATTAAATTCCAACATGGATGCTGATTTATA
TGGGTATAAATGGGCTCGCGATAATGTCGGGCAATCAGGTGCGACAATCTATCGCTTGTATGGGAAGCCC
GATGCGCCAGAGTTGTTTCTGAAACATGGCAAAGGTAGCGTTGCCAATGATGTTACAGATGAGATGGTCA
GACTAAACTGGCTGACGGAATTTATGCCTCTTCCGACCATCAAGCATTTTATCCGTACTCCTGATGATGC
ATGGTTACTCACCACTGCGATCCCCGGAAAAACAGCATTCCAGGTATTAGAAGAATATCCTGATTCAGGT
GAAAATATTGTTGATGCGCTGGCAGTGTTCCTGCGCCGGTTGCATTCGATTCCTGTTTGTAATTGTCCTT
TTAACAGCGATCGCGTATTTCGTCTCGCTCAGGCGCAATCACGAATGAATAACGGTTTGGTTGATGCGAG
TGATTTTGATGACGAGCGTAATGGCTGGCCTGTTGAACAAGTCTGGAAAGAAATGCATAAACTTTTGCCA
TTCTCACCGGATTCAGTCGTCACTCATGGTGATTTCTCACTTGATAACCTTATTTTTGACGAGGGGAAAT
TAATAGGTTGTATTGATGTTGGACGAGTCGGAATCGCAGACCGATACCAGGATCTTGCCATCCTATGGAA
CTGCCTCGGTGAGTTTTCTCCTTCATTACAGAAACGGCTTTTTCAAAAATATGGTATTGATAATCCTGAT
ATGAATAAATTGCAGTTTCATTTGATGCTCGATGAGTTTTTCTAATCAGAATTGGTTAATTGGTTGTAAC
ACTGGCAGAGCATTACGCTGACTTGACGGGACGGCGCAAGCTCATGACCAAAATCCCTTAACGTGAGTTA
CGCGTCGTTCCACTGAGCGTCAGACCCCGTAGAAAAGATCAAAGGATCTTCTTGAGATCCTTTTTTTCTG
CGCGTAATCTGCTGCTTGCAAACAAAAAAACCACCGCTACCAGCGGTGGTTTGTTTGCCGGATCAAGAGC
TACCAACTCTTTTTCCGAAGGTAACTGGCTTCAGCAGAGCGCAGATACCAAATACTGTTCTTCTAGTGTA
GCCGTAGTTAGGCCACCACTTCAAGAACTCTGTAGCACCGCCTACATACCTCGCTCTGCTAATCCTGTTA
CCAGTGGCTGCTGCCAGTGGCGATAAGTCGTGTCTTACCGGGTTGGACTCAAGACGATAGTTACCGGATA
AGGCGCAGCGGTCGGGCTGAACGGGGGGTTCGTGCACACAGCCCAGCTTGGAGCGAACGACCTACACCGA
ACTGAGATACCTACAGCGTGAGCTATGAGAAAGCGCCACGCTTCCCGAAGGGAGAAAGGCGGACAGGTAT
CCGGTAAGCGGCAGGGTCGGAACAGGAGAGCGCACGAGGGAGCTTCCAGGGGGAAACGCCTGGTATCTTT
ATAGTCCTGTCGGGTTTCGCCACCTCTGACTTGAGCGTCGATTTTTGTGATGCTCGTCAGGGGGGCGGAG
CCTATGGAAAAACGCCAGCAACGCGGCCTTTTTACGGTTCCTGGCCTTTTGCTGGCCTTTTGCTCACATG
TT
